>Addgene plasmid #118534 | pMRE-Tn5-152 | addgene full sequence | sequence record 227072 | Addgene NGS Result
ATGAGCAAGGGCGAGGAGCTGTTCACCGGGGTGGTGCCCATCCTGGTCGAGCTGGACGGCGACGTAAACG
GCCACAAGTTCAGCGTGTCCGGCGAGGGCGAGGGCGATGCCACCTACGGCAAGCTGACCCTGAAGTTCAT
CTGCACCACCGGCAAGCTGCCCGTGCCCTGGCCCACCCTCGTGACCACCCTGACCTACGGCGTGCAGTGC
TTCGCCCGCTACCCCGACCACATGAAGCAGCACGACTTCTTCAAGTCCGCCATGCCCGAAGGCTACGTCC
AGGAGCGCACCATCTTCTTCAAGGACGACGGCAACTACAAGACCCGCGCCGAGGTGAAGTTCGAGGGCGA
CACCCTGGTGAACCGCATCGAGCTGAAGGGCATCGACTTCAAGGAGGACGGCAACATCCTGGGGCACAAG
CTGGAGTACAACTACAACAGCCACAACGTCTATATCACCGCCGACAAGCAGAAGAACGGCATCAAGGCCA
ACTTCAAGATCCGCCACAACATCGAGGACGGCGGCGTGCAGCTCGCCGACCACTACCAGCAGAACACCCC
CATCGGCGACGGCCCCGTGCTGCTGCCCGACAACCACTACCTGAGCACCCAGTCCAAGCTGAGCAAAGAC
CCCAACGAGAAGCGCGATCACATGGTCCTGCTGGAGTTCGTGACCGCCGCCGGGTAATTAGCTGAGCTTG
GACTCCTGTTGATAGATCCAGTAATGACCTCAGAACTCCATCTGGATTTGTTCAGAACGCTCGGTTGCCG
CCGGGCGTTTTTTATTGGTGAGAATCCAAGCTAGCTTGGCGAGATTTTCAGGAGCTAAGGAAGCTAAAAT
GGAGAAAAAAATCACTGGATATACCACCGTTGATATATCCCAATGGCATCGTAAAGAACATTTTGAGGCA
TTTCAGTCAGTTGCTCAATGTACCTATAACCAGACCGTTCAGCTGGATATTACGGCCTTTTTAAAGACCG
TAAAGAAAAATAAGCACAAGTTTTATCCGGCCTTTATTCACATTCTTGCCCGCCTGATGAATGCTCATCC
GGAATTTCGTATGGCAATGAAAGACGGTGAGCTGGTGATATGGGATAGTGTTCACCCTTGTTACACCGTT
TTCCATGAGCAAACTGAAACGTTTTCATCGCTCTGGAGTGAATACCACGACGATTTCCGGCAGTTTCTAC
ACATATATTCGCAAGATGTGGCGTGTTACGGTGAAAACCTGGCCTATTTCCCTAAAGGGTTTATTGAGAA
TATGTTTTTCGTCTCAGCCAATCCCTGGGTGAGTTTCACCAGTTTTGATTTAAACGTGGCCAATATGGAC
AACTTCTTCGCCCCCGTTTTCACCATGGGCAAATATTATACGCAAGGCGACAAGGTGCTGATGCCGCTGG
CGATTCAGGTTCATCATGCCGTTTGTGATGGCTTCCATGTCGGCAGAATGCTTAATGAATTACAACAGTA
CTGCGATGAGTGGCAGGGCGGGGCGTAATTTTTTTAAGGCAGTTATTGGTGCCCTTAAACGCCTGGGGTA
ATGACTCTCTAGCTTGAGGCATCAAATAAAACGAAAGGCTCAGTCGAAAGACTGGGCCTTTCGTTTTATC
TGTTGTTTGTCGGTGAACGCTCTCCTGAGTAGGACAAATCCGCCGCTAGGAGCTTGCGGCCGCCAGGATA
TCGACCCAAGTACCGCCACCTAACAATTCGTTCAAGCCGAGATCGGCTTCCCGGCCGACGCGTCAATTCG
AGCGCGTCAATTCGAGGGCCGCGGCCTAGGCGGCCAGATCTGATCAAGAGACAGTCTAGCTAGAATTAAT
TCGAGTCGACCGATCCCGTACACAAGTAGCGTCCTGAACGGAACCTTTCCCGTTTTCCAGGATCTGATCT
TCCATGTGACCTCCTAACATGGTAACGTTCATGATAACTTCTGCTCTTCATCGTGCGGCCGACTGGGCTA
AATCTGTGTTCTCTTCGGCGGCGCTGGGTGATCCTCGCCGTACTGCCCGCTTGGTTAACGTCGCCGCCCA
ATTGGCAAAATATTCTGGTAAATCAATAACCATCTCATCAGAGGGTAGTGAAGCCATGCAGGAAGGCGCT
TACCGATTTATCCGCAATCCCAACGTTTCTGCCGAGGCGATCAGAAAGGCTGGCGCCATGCAAACAGTCA
AGTTGGCTCAGGAGTTTCCCGAACTGCTGGCCATTGAGGACACCACCTCTTTGAGTTATCGCCACCAGGT
CGCCGAAGAGCTTGGCAAGCTGGGCTCTATTCAGGATAAATCCCGCGGATGGTGGGTTCACTCCGTTCTC
TTGCTCGAGGCCACCACATTCCGCACCGTAGGATTACTGCATCAGGAGTGGTGGATGCGCCCGGATGACC
CTGCCGATGCGGATGAAAAGGAGAGTGGCAAATGGCTGGCAGCCGCCGCAACTAGCCGGTTACGCATGGG
CAGCATGATGAGCAACGTGATTGCGGTCTGTGACCGCGAAGCCGATATTCATGCTTATCTGCAGGACAAA
CTGGCGCATAACGAGCGCTTCGTGGTGCGCTCCAAGCACCCACGCAAGGACGTAGAGTCTGGGTTGTATC
TGTACGACCATCTGAAGAACCAACCGGAGTTGGGTGGCTATCAGATCAGCATTCCGCAAAAGGGCGTGGT
GGATAAACGCGGTAAACGTAAAAATCGACCAGCCCGCAAGGCGAGCTTGAGCCTGCGCAGTGGGCGCATC
ACGCTAAAACAGGGGAATATCACGCTCAACGCGGTGCTGGCCGAGGAGATTAACCCGCCCAAGGGTGAGA
CCCCGTTGAAATGGTTGTTGCTGACCAGCGAACCGGTCGAGTCGCTAGCCCAAGCCTTGCGCGTCATCGA
CATTTATACCCATCGCTGGCGGATCGAGGAGTTCCATAAGGCATGGAAAACCGGAGCAGGAGCCGAGAGG
CAACGCATGGAGGAGCCGGATAATCTGGAGCGGATGGTCTCGATCCTCTCGTTTGTTGCGGTCAGGCTGT
TACAGCTCAGAGAAAGCTTCACGCTGCCGCAAGCACTCAGGGCGCAAGGGCTGCTAAAGGAAGCGGAACA
CGTAGAAAGCCAGTCCGCAGAAACGGTGCTGACCCCGGATGAATGTCAGCTACTGGGCTATCTGGACAAG
GGAAAACGCAAGCGCAAAGAGAAAGCAGGTAGCTTGCAGTGGGCTTACATGGCGATAGCTAGACTGGGCG
GTTTTATGGACAGCAAGCGAACCGGAATTGCCAGCTGGGGCGCCCTCTGGGAAGGTTGGGAAGCCCTGCA
AAGTAAACTGGATGGCTTTCTTGCCGCCAAGGATCTGATGGCGCAGGGGATCAAGATCTGATCGGTCGAT
CGAATTAATTCCCAATTCTTGAAGACGAAAGGGCCTCGTGATACGCCTATTTTTATAGGTTAATGTCATG
ATAATAATGGTTTCTTAGACGTCAGGTGGCACTTTTCGGGGAAATGTGCGCGGAACCCCTATTTGTTTAT
TTTTCTAAATACATTCAAATATGTATCCGCTCATGAGACAATAACCCTGATAAATGCTTCAATAATATTG
AAAAAGGAAGAGTATGAGTATTCAACATTTCCGTGTCGCCCTTATTCCCTTTTTTGCGGCATTTTGCCTT
CCTGTTTTTGCTCACCCAGAAACGCTGGTGAAAGTAAAAGATGCTGAAGATCAGTTGGGTGCACGAGTGG
GTTACATCGAACTGGATCTCAACAGCGGTAAGATCCTTGAGAGTTTTCGCCCCGAAGAACGTTTTCCAAT
GATGAGCACTTTTAAAGTTCTGCTATGTGGCGCGGTATTATCCCGTATTGACGCCGGGCAAGAGCAACTC
GGTCGCCGCATACACTATTCTCAGAATGACTTGGTTGAGTACTCACCAGTCACAGAAAAGCATCTTACGG
ATGGCATGACAGTAAGAGAATTATGCAGTGCTGCCATAACCATGAGTGATAACACTGCGGCCAACTTACT
TCTGACAACGATCGGAGGACCGAAGGAGCTAACCGCTTTTTTGCACAACATGGGGGATCATGTAACTCGC
CTTGATCGTTGGGAACCGGAGCTGAATGAAGCCATACCAAACGACGAGCGTGACACCACGATGCCTGTAG
CAATGGCAACAACGTTGCGCAAACTATTAACTGGCGAACTACTTACTCTAGCTTCCCGGCAACAATTAAT
AGACTGGATGGAGGCGGATAAAGTTGCAGGACCACTTCTGCGCTCGGCCCTTCCGGCTGGCTGGTTTATT
GCTGATAAATCTGGAGCCGGTGAGCGTGGGTCTCGCGGTATCATTGCAGCACTGGGGCCAGATGGTAAGC
CCTCCCGTATCGTAGTTATCTACACGACGGGGAGTCAGGCAACTATGGATGAACGAAATAGACAGATCGC
TGAGATAGGTGCCTCACTGATTAAGCATTGGTAACTGTCAGACCAAGTTTACTCATATATACTTTAGATT
GATTTAAAACTTCATTTTTAATTTAAAAGGATCTAGGTGAAGATCCGGGGAATTGGGGATCAATTCCGTT
TTCCGCTGCATAACCCTGCTTCGGGGTCATTATAGCGATTTTTTCGGTATATCCATCCTTTTTCGCACGA
TATACAGGATTTTGCCAAAGGGTTCGTGTAGACTTTCCTTGGTGTATCCAACGGCGTCAGCCGGGCAGGA
TAGGTGAAGTAGGCCCACCCGCGAGCGGGTGTTCCTTCTTCACTGTCCCTTATTCGCACCTGGCGGTGCT
CAACGGGAATCCTGCTCTGCGAGGCTGGCCGGCTACCGCCGGCGTAACAGATGAGGGCAAGCGGATGGCT
GATGAAACCAAGCCAACCAGGAAGGGCAGCCCACCTATCACGGAATTGATCCGGCCACGATGCGTCCGGC
GTAGAGGATCTGAAGATCAGCAGTTCAACCTGTTGATAGTACGTACTAAGCTCTCATGTTTCACGTACTA
AGCTCTCATGTTTAACGTACTAAGCTCTCATGTTTAACGAACTAAACCCTCATGGCTAACGTACTAAGCT
CTCATGTTTCACGTACTAAGCTCTCATGTTTGAACAATAAAATTAATATAAATCAGCAACTTAAATAGCC
TCTAAGGTTTTAAGTTTTATAAGAAAAAAAAGAATATATAAGGCTTTTAAAGCTTTTAAGGTTTAACGGT
TGTGGACAACAAGCCAGGGATGTAACGCACTGAGAAGCCCTTAGAGCCTCTCAAAGCAATTTTGAGTGAC
ACAGGAACACTTAACGGCTGACATGGGAATTAATTCTGACTCTTATACACAAGTGCGGCCCTCGAATTGA
CGCGCTCCACCGCGGTGGCGGCCGCTCTAGAACTAGTGGATCCCCCGGGCTGCAGGAATTCGATATCCAT
AAACTGCCAGGAATTGGGGATCGGATTCGAGCTAAGAATTCCCTTGGGGTATCTTTAAATACTGTAGAAA
AGAGGAAGGAAATAATAAATGGCTAAAATGAGAATATCACCGGAATTGAAAAAACTGATCGAAAAATACC
GCTGCGTAAAAGATACGGAAGGAATGTCTCCTGCTAAGGTATATAAGCTGGTGGGAGAAAATGAAAACCT
ATATTTAAAAATGACGGACAGCCGGTATAAAGGGACCACCTATGATGTGGAACGGGAAAAGGACATGATG
CTATGGCTGGAAGGAAAGCTGCCTGTTCCAAAGGTCCTGCACTTTGAACGGCATGATGGCTGGAGCAATC
TGCTCATGAGTGAGGCCGATGGCGTCCTTTGCTCGGAAGAGTATGAAGATGGACAAAGCCCTGAAAAGAT
TATCGAGCTGTATGCGGAGTGCATCAGGCTCTTTCACTCCATCGACATATCGGATTGTCCCTATACGAAT
AGCTTAGACAGCCGCTTAGCCGAATTGGATTACTTACTGAATAACGATCTGGCCGATGTGGATTGCGAAA
ACTGGGAAGAAGACACTCCATTTAAAGATCCGCGCGAGCTGTATGATTTTTTAAAGACGGAAAAGCCCGA
AGAGGAACTTGTCTTTTCCCACGGCGACCTGGGAGACAGCAACATCTTTGTGAAAGATGGCAAAGTAAGT
GGCTTTATTGATCTTGGGAGAAGCGGCAGGGCGGACAAGTGGTATGACATTGCCTTCTGCGTCCGGTCGA
TCAGGGAGGATGTCGGGGAAGAACAGTATGTCGAGCTATTTTTTGACTTACTGGGGATCAAGCCTGATTG
GGAGAAAATAAAATATTATATTTTACTGGATGAATTGTTTTAGAGCTCGCACGCTGCCGCAAGCACTCAG
GGCGCAAGGGCTGCTAAAGGAAGCGGAACACGTAGAAAGCCAGTCCGCAGAAACGGTGCTGACCCCGGAT
GAATGTCAGCTACTGGGCTATCTGGACAAGGGAAAACGCAAGCGCAAAGAGAAAGCAGGTAGCTTGCAGT
GGGCTTACATGGCGATAGCTAGACTGGGCGGTTTTATGGACAGCAAGCGAACCGGAATTGCCAGCTGGGG
CGCCCTCTGGTAAGGTTGGGAAGCCCTGCAAAGTAAACTGGATGGCTTTCTTGCCGCCAAGGATCTGATG
GCGCAGGGGATCAAGATCTGATCAAGAGACAGGATACTAGTGGAGGAAGAAAAA
Features (pLannotate 1.2.2; 15 found; start..end, strand, type, name):
      1..684     +  CDS            Enhanced Cyan-Emitting GFP: Enhanced Cyan-Emitting GFP is a basic (constitutively fluorescent) cyan fluorescent protein published in 2002, derived from Aequorea victoria.
    701..795     +  terminator     lambda t0 terminator: transcription terminator from phage lambda
    810..838     +  promoter       cat promoter (fragment): promoter of the E. coli cat gene encoding chloramphenicol acetyltransferase
    839..1495    +  CDS            cat: CAT_ECOLX - Experimental evidence at protein level: Swiss-Prot protein existence level 1. This enzyme is an effector of chloramphenicol resistance in bacteria. From Escherichia coli. This protein is used as a marker in many commonly used cloning vectors, such as pACYC184.
   1563..1649    +  terminator     rrnB T1 terminator: Escherichia coli rrnB; transcription terminator T1 from the E. coli rrnB gene
   1677..1703    +  CDS            GmR (fragment): gentamycin acetyltransferase; aacC1; confers resistance to gentamycin
   1921..3348    +  CDS            tnpA: TN5P_ECOLX - Also known as tnp. Experimental evidence at protein level: Swiss-Prot protein existence level 1. Mediates transposition of transposon Tn5 by a 'cut and paste' mechanism. First, the monomeric transposase binds the 19 bp inverted DNA repeats flanking the transposon. Then, dimerization of the DNA- bound transposase creates a synaptic DNA complex. After nicking of the first DNA strand, excision of the transposon proceeds through a series of intermediates. The transposase then mediates the insertion of the transposon at a new site by strand transfer. The activity of the wild- type tran
   3479..3583    +  promoter       AmpR promoter: bla
   3584..4444    +  CDS            AmpR: β-lactamase; bla; confers resistance to ampicillin, carbenicillin, and related antibiotics
   4683..4792    +  oriT           oriT: incP origin of transfer
   4825..4870    +  CDS            traJ (fragment): oriT-recognizing protein; traJ
   4941..5273    +  rep_origin     R6K γ ori (fragment): γ replication origin from E. coli plasmid R6K; requires the R6K initiator protein pi for replication
   5324..5387    +  misc_feature   MCS (fragment): pBluescript multiple cloning site
   5479..6273    +  CDS            KanR: aminoglycoside phosphotransferase; aphA-3; confers resistance to kanamycin
   6281..6598    +  CDS            tnpA (fragment): TN5P_ECOLX - Also known as tnp. Experimental evidence at protein level: Swiss-Prot protein existence level 1. Mediates transposition of transposon Tn5 by a 'cut and paste' mechanism. First, the monomeric transposase binds the 19 bp inverted DNA repeats flanking the transposon. Then, dimerization of the DNA- bound transposase creates a synaptic DNA complex. After nicking of the first DNA strand, excision of the transposon proceeds through a series of intermediates. The transposase then mediates the insertion of the transposon at a new site by strand transfer. The activity of the wild- type tran
