[The description below was written by a language model from this plasmid's Addgene catalogue record and pLannotate feature annotations shown in this document.]
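Description:
pMRE-Tn5-152 is a miniTn5 suicide delivery plasmid built on the pAG408 backbone, designed to insert a constitutively expressed fluorescent protein gene into the chromosomes of diverse bacteria. It replicates from an R6K γ origin, which depends on the pi initiator protein. It is therefore maintained in a lambda pir host such as E. coli S17-1 lambda pir and cannot persist in recipients lacking pir. An incP oriT (with an adjacent traJ fragment) allows conjugative mobilisation from the donor strain. The backbone carries β-lactamase under its own promoter, giving ampicillin selection during propagation, along with a full-length Tn5 transposase gene (tnpA).

The payload is sGFP2, a synthetic green fluorescent protein derived from a pTriEx-based source plasmid and introduced by Gibson cloning. The automated annotation labels this roughly 680 nt reading frame as an enhanced cyan-emitting GFP, most likely a closest-match call among Aequorea-derived variants rather than a true discrepancy. The reporter is followed by a lambda t0 terminator. Next comes a chloramphenicol acetyltransferase cassette with a cat promoter fragment, closed by the rrnB T1 terminator. A kanamycin resistance gene (aphA-3) lies upstream of the reporter. The catalogue's chloramphenicol/kanamycin markers are thus presumably the ones carried into recipients with the transposed segment, although the transposon ends are not annotated. A short gentamicin resistance fragment looks like a remnant of the parent vector. The promoter driving sGFP2 is not annotated in the feature table, and the record describes expression only as constitutive.

The plasmid belongs to a toolbox of broad host-range plasmids and chromosomal insertion vectors for fluorescently tagging bacteria. After conjugation, transposase expressed from the non-replicating backbone is expected to mobilise the marked cassette into the recipient genome, giving stable, plasmid-free labelling.
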