Addgene plasmid #118534: pMRE-Tn5-152
Purpose: miniTn5 plasmid to deliver constitutively expressed fluorescent protein genes in bacteria
Depositing lab: Mitja Remus-Emsermann. Depositing organization: University of Canterbury. Publication: Chromatic Bacteria - A Broad Host-Range Plasmid and Chromosomal Insertion Toolbox for Fluorescent Protein Expression in Bacteria. Schlechter RO, Jun H, Bernach M, Oso S, Boyd E, Munoz-Lintz DA, Dobson RCJ, Remus DM, Remus-Emsermann MNP. Front Microbiol. 2018 Dec 12;9:3052. doi: 10.3389/fmicb.2018.03052. eCollection 2018. PubMed 30631309.
Backbone
  Vector backbone: pAG408
  Vector type: Bacterial Expression ; miniTn5 delivery vector
  Selectable markers: Chloramphenicol/ Kanamycin
Growth in bacteria
  Bacterial resistance: Ampicillin, 100 μg/mL
  Growth temperature: 37°C
  Growth strain: E. coli S17-1 lambda pir
  Copy number: High Copy
Gene/Insert
  Gene/Insert name: sGFP2
  Species: Synthetic
  Cloning method: Gibson Cloning
Resource information
  A portion of this plasmid was derived from a plasmid made by: pTriEx-RhoA-wt_mScarlet-I_SGFP2
Terms and licenses: Academic/Nonprofit Terms; Industry Terms: Not Available to Industry
Depositor comments: Please visit https://www.biorxiv.org/content/early/2018/09/07/402172 for bioRxiv preprint.
How to cite: pMRE-Tn5-152 was a gift from Mitja Remus-Emsermann (Addgene plasmid # 118534 ; http://n2t.net/addgene:118534 ; RRID:Addgene_118534)
